>Addgene plasmid #133977 | pcDNA3-eGFP-NLS-RNF168 | addgene full sequence | sequence record 261816 | Addgene NGS Result
AACAAGGCAAGGCTTGACCGACAATTGCATGAAGAATCTGCTTAGGGTTAGGCGTTTTGCGCTGCTTCGC
GATGTACGGGCCAGATATACGCGTTGACATTGATTATTGACTAGTTATTAATAGTAATCAATTACGGGGT
CATTAGTTCATAGCCCATATATGGAGTTCCGCGTTACATAACTTACGGTAAATGGCCCGCCTGGCTGACC
GCCCAACGACCCCCGCCCATTGACGTCAATAATGACGTATGTTCCCATAGTAACGCCAATAGGGACTTTC
CATTGACGTCAATGGGTGGAGTATTTACGGTAAACTGCCCACTTGGCAGTACATCAAGTGTATCATATGC
CAAGTACGCCCCCTATTGACGTCAATGACGGTAAATGGCCCGCCTGGCATTATGCCCAGTACATGACCTT
ATGGGACTTTCCTACTTGGCAGTACATCTACGTATTAGTCATCGCTATTACCATGGTGATGCGGTTTTGG
CAGTACATCAATGGGCGTGGATAGCGGTTTGACTCACGGGGATTTCCAAGTCTCCACCCCATTGACGTCA
ATGGGAGTTTGTTTTGGCACCAAAATCAACGGGACTTTCCAAAATGTCGTAACAACTCCGCCCCATTGAC
GCAAATGGGCGGTAGGCGTGTACGGTGGGAGGTCTATATAAGCAGAGCTCTCTGGCTAACTAGAGAACCC
ACTGCTTACTGGCTTATCGAAATTAATACGACTCACTATAGGGAGACCCAAGCTTGGTACCATGGTGAGC
AAGGGCGAGGAGCTGTTCACCGGGGTGGTGCCCATCCTGGTCGAGCTGGACGGCGACGTAAACGGCCACA
AGTTCAGCGTGTCCGGCGAGGGCGAGGGCGATGCCACCTACGGCAAGCTGACCCTGAAGTTCATCTGCAC
CACCGGCAAGCTGCCCGTGCCCTGGCCCACCCTCGTGACCACCCTGACCTACGGCGTGCAGTGCTTCAGC
CGCTACCCCGACCACATGAAGCAGCACGACTTCTTCAAGTCCGCCATGCCCGAAGGCTACGTCCAGGAGC
GCACCATCTTCTTCAAGGACGACGGCAACTACAAGACCCGCGCCGAGGTGAAGTTCGAGGGCGACACCCT
GGTGAACCGCATCGAGCTGAAGGGCATCGACTTCAAGGAGGACGGCAACATCCTGGGGCACAAGCTGGAG
TACAACTACAACAGCCACAACGTCTATATCATGGCCGACAAGCAGAAGAACGGCATCAAGGTGAACTTCA
AGATCCGCCACAACATCGAGGACGGCAGCGTGCAGCTCGCCGACCACTACCAGCAGAACACCCCCATCGG
CGACGGCCCCGTGCTGCTGCCCGACAACCACTACCTGAGCACCCAGTCCGCCCTGAGCAAAGACCCCAAC
GAGAAGCGCGATCACATGGTCCTGCTGGAGTTCGTGACCGCCGCCGGGATCACTCTCGGCATGGACGAGC
TGTACAAGGGCGCGGGACCCAAGAAGAAGCGGAAGGTGGGAGGGCGCGCCATGGCTCTACCCAAAGACGC
CATCCCCTCGCTGTCCGAGTGCCAGTGCGGGATCTGCATGGAAATCCTTGTGGAGCCCGTCACCCTCCCG
TGTAACCACACGCTGTGTAAACCGTGCTTCCAGTCGACCGTCGAAAAGGCGAGTTTATGCTGTCCCTTCT
GTCGCCGCCGGGTATCGTCGTGGACTCGGTACCATACCCGAAGAAATTCTCTCGTCAACGTGGAACTGTG
GACGATAATTCAAAAACACTATCCCAGGGAGTGCAAGCTTAGAGCGTCTGGCCAAGAATCAGAGGAAGTG
GCTGATGACTATCAGCCAGTTCGTCTGCTCAGTAAACCTGGGGAACTGAGAAGAGAATATGAAGAGGAAA
TAAGCAAGGTGGCGGCAGAGCGACGGGCCAGCGAGGAAGAAGAAAACAAAGCCAGTGAAGAATACATACA
GAGGTTGTTGGCAGAGGAGGAAGAAGAGGAAAAAAGACAGGCAGAAAAAAGGCGAAGAGCGATGGAAGAA
CAACTGAAAAGTGATGAGGAACTGGCAAGAAAGCTAAGCATTGATATTAACAATTTCTGTGAGGGAAGTA
TCTCGGCTTCTCCCTTGAATTCCAGAAAATCTGATCCAGTTACACCCAAGTCTGAGAAGAAAAGTAAGAA
CAAACAAAGAAACACTGGAGATATTCAGAAGTATTTGACACCGAAATCTCAGTTTGGGTCAGCCTCACAC
TCTGAAGCTGTACAAGAAGTCAGGAAAGACTCCGTATCTAAGGACATTGACAGTAGTGATAGGAAAAGCC
CAACAGGGCAAGACACAGAAATAGAAGATATGCCGACACTTTCTCCACAGATATCCCTTGGAGTTGGAGA
ACAAGGTGCAGATTCTTCAATAGAGTCCCCTATGCCATGGTTATGTGCCTGTGGTGCCGAATGGTACCAT
GAAGGAAACGTCAAAACAAGACCAAGCAATCATGGGAAAGAGTTATGTGTCTTAAGTCACGAGCGACCTA
AAACCAGAGTTCCCTACTCGAAAGAAACTGCAGTTATGCCTTGTGGCAGAACAGAAAGTGGGTGCGCCCC
CACATCAGGGGTGACACAGACAAATGGAAACAACACAGGTGAGACAGAAAATGAGGAGTCGTGTTTATTG
ATCAGTAAGGAGATTTCCAAAAGAAAAAACCAAGAATCTTCCTTTGAAGCAGTCAAGGATCCATGCTTTT
CTGCAAAAAGAAGAAAAGTGTCCCCCGAATCTTCCCCAGATCAAGAGGAAACAGAAATAAACTTTACCCA
AAAACTGATAGATTTGGAGCATCTACTGTTTGAGAGACATAAACAAGAAGAACAGGACAGGTTATTGGCA
TTACAACTTCAGAAGGAGGTGGATAAAGAGCAAATGGTGCCAAACCGGCAAAAAGGATCCCCAGATGAGT
ATCACTTACGCGCTACATCCTCCCCTCCAGACAAAGTGCTAAATGGACAGAGGAAGAATCCCAAAGATGG
GAACTTCAAAAGGCAAACTCACACAAAGCATCCAACACCAGAGAGAGGCTCAAGGGACAAAAATAGGCAA
GTGTCTTTAAAGATGCAGTTGAAGCAGTCAGTTAATAGAAGAAAGATGCCAAATTCTACTAGAGATCACT
GTAAGGTATCAAAAAGTGCTCACTCCCTACAGCCTAGCATTTCACAGAAAAGTGTTTTTCAGATGTTTCA
GAGATGCACAAAGTAATCTAGAGGGCCCTATTCTATAGTGTCACCTAAATGCTAGAGCTCGCTGATCAGC
CTCGACTGTGCCTTCTAGTTGCCAGCCATCTGTTGTTTGCCCCTCCCCCGTGCCTTCCTTGACCCTGGAA
GGTGCCACTCCCACTGTCCTTTCCTAATAAAATGAGGAAATTGCATCGCATTGTCTGAGTAGGTGTCATT
CTATTCTGGGGGGTGGGGTGGGGCAGGACAGCAAGGGGGAGGATTGGGAAGACAATAGCAGGCATGCTGG
GGATGCGGTGGGCTCTATGGCTTCTGAGGCGGAAAGAACCAGCTGGGGCTCTAGGGGGTATCCCC
[124 nt withheld, positions 3566-3689]
C
[91 nt withheld, positions 3691-3781]
A
[49 nt withheld, positions 3783-3831]
CCTTTGACGTTGGAGTCCACGTTCTTT
[37 nt withheld, positions 3859-3895]
ACCCTATCTCGGTCTATTCTTTTGATTTATAAGGGATTTTGCCGATTTCGGCCTATTGGTTAAAAAATGA
GCTGATTTAACAAAAATTTAACGCGAATTAATTCTGTGGAATGTGTGTCAGTTAGGGTGTGGAAAGTCCC
CAGGCTCCCCAGCAGGCAGAAGTATGCAAAGCATGCATCTCAATTAGTCAGCAACCAGGTGTGGAAAGTC
CCCAGGCTCCCCAGCAGGCAGAAGTATGCAAAGCATGCATCTCAATTAGTCAGCAACCATAGTCCCGCCC
CTAACTCCGCCCATCCCGCCCCTAACTCCGCCCAGTTCCGCCCATTCTCCGCCCCATGGCTGACTAATTT
TTTTTATTTATGCAGAGGCCGAGGCCGCCTCTGCCTCTGAGCTATTCCAGAAGTAGTGAGGAGGCTTTTT
TGGAGGCCTAGGCTTTTGCAAAAAGCTCCCGGGAGCTTGTATATCCATTTTCGGATCTGATCAAGAGACA
GGATGAGGATCGTTTCGCATGATTGAACAAGATGGATTGCACGCAGGTTCTCCGGCCGCTTGGGTGGAGA
GGCTATTCGGCTATGACTGGGCACAACAGACAATCGGCTGCTCTGATGCCGCCGTGTTCCGGCTGTCAGC
GCAGGGGCGCCCGGTTCTTTTTGTCAAGACCGACCTGTCCGGTGCCCTGAATGAACTGCAGGACGAGGCA
GCGCGGCTATCGTGGCTGGCCACGACGGGCGTTCCTTGCGCAGCTGTGCTCGACGTTGTCACTGAAGCGG
GAAGGGACTGGCTGCTATTGGGCGAAGTGCCGGGGCAGGATCTCCTGTCATCTCACCTTGCTCCTGCCGA
GAAAGTATCCATCATGGCTGATGCAATGCGGCGGCTGCATACGCTTGATCCGGCTACCTGCCCATTCGAC
CACCAAGCGAAACATCGCATCGAGCGAGCACGTACTCGGATGGAAGCCGGTCTTGTCGATCAGGATGATC
TGGACGAAGAGCATCAGGGGCTCGCGCCAGCCGAACTGTTCGCCAGGCTCAAGGCGCGCATGCCCGACGG
CGAGGATCTCGTCGTGACCCATGGCGATGCCTGCTTGCCGAATATCATGGTGGAAAATGGCCGCTTTTCT
GGATTCATCGACTGTGGCCGGCTGGGTGTGGCGGACCGCTATCAGGACATAGCGTTGGCTACCCGTGATA
TTGCTGAAGAGCTTGGCGGCGAATGGGCTGACCGCTTCCTCGTGCTTTACGGTATCGCCGCTCCCGATTC
GCAGCGCATCGCCTTCTATCGCCTTCTTGACGAGTTCTTCTGAGCGGGACTCTGGGGTTCGAAATGACCG
ACCAAGCGACGCCCAACCTGCCATCACGAGATTTCGATTCCACCGCCGCCTTCTATGAAAGGTTGGGCTT
CGGAATCGTTTTCCGGGACGCCGGCTGGATGATCCTCCAGCGCGGGGATCTCATGCTGGAGTTCTTCGCC
CACCCCAACTTGTTTATTGCAGCTTATAATGGTTACAAATAAAGCAATAGCATCACAAATTTCACAAATA
AAGCATTTTTTTCACTGCATTCTAGTTGTGGTTTGTCCAAACTCATCAATGTATCTTATCATGTCTGTAT
ACCGTCGACCTCTAGCTAGAGCTTGGCGTAATCATGGTCATAGCTGTTTCCTGTGTGAAATTGTTATCCG
CTCACAATTCCACACAACATACGAGCCGGAAGCATAAAGTGTAAAGCCTGGGGTGCCTAATGAGTGAGCT
AACTCACATTAATTGCGTTGCGCTCACTGCCCGCTTTCCAGTCGGGAAACCTGTCGTGCCAGCTGCATTA
ATGAATCGGCCAACGCGCGGGGAGAGGCGGTTTGCGTATTGGGCGCTCTTCCGCTTCCTCGCTCACTGAC
TCGCTGCGCTCGGTCGTTCGGCTGCGGCGAGCGGTATCAGCTCACTCAAAGGCGGTAATACGGTTATCCA
CAGAATCAGGGGATAACGCAGGAAAGAACATGTGAGCAAAAGGCCAGCAAAAGGCCAGGAACCGTAAAAA
GGCCGCGTTGCTGGCGTTTTTCCATAGGCTCCGCCCCCCTGACGAGCATCACAAAAATCGACGCTCAAGT
CAGAGGTGGCGAAACCCGACAGGACTATAAAGATACCAGGCGTTTCCCCCTGGAAGCTCCCTCGTGCGCT
CTCCTGTTCCGACCCTGCCGCTTACCGGATACCTGTCCGCCTTTCTCCCTTCGGGAAGCGTGGCGCTTTC
TCATAGCTCACGCTGTAGGTATCTCAGTTCGGTGTAGGTCGTTCGCTCCAAGCTGGGCTGTGTGCACGAA
CCCCCCGTTCAGCCCGACCGCTGCGCCTTATCCGGTAACTATCGTCTTGAGTCCAACCCGGTAAGACACG
ACTTATCGCCACTGGCAGCAGCCACTGGTAACAGGATTAGCAGAGCGAGGTATGTAGGCGGTGCTACAGA
GTTCTTGAAGTGGTGGCCTAACTACGGCTACACTAGAAGAACAGTATTTGGTATCTGCGCTCTGCTGAAG
CCAGTTACCTTCGGAAAAAGAGTTGGTAGCTCTTGATCCGGCAAACAAACCACCGCTGGTAGCGGTGGTT
TTTTTGTTTGCAAGCAGCAGATTACGCGCAGAAAAAAAGGATCTCAAGAAGATCCTTTGATCTTTTCTAC
GGGGTCTGACGCTCAGTGGAACGAAAACTCACGTTAAGGGATTTTGGTCATGAGATTATCAAAAAGGATC
TTCACCTAGATCCTTTTAAATTAAAAATGAAGTTTTAAATCAATCTAAAGTATATATGAGTAAACTTGGT
CTGACAGTTACCAATGCTTAATCAGTGAGGCACCTATCTCAGCGATCTGTCTATTTCGTTCATCCATAGT
TGCCTGACTCCCCGTCGTGTAGATAACTACGATACGGGAGGGCTTACCATCTGGCCCCAGTGCTGCAATG
ATACCGCGAGACCCACGCTCACCGGCTCCAGATTTATCAGCAATAAACCAGCCAGCCGGAAGGGCCGAGC
GCAGAAGTGGTCCTGCAACTTTATCCGCCTCCATCCAGTCTATTAATTGTTGCCGGGAAGCTAGAGTAAG
TAGTTCGCCAGTTAATAGTTTGCGCAACGTTGTTGCCATTGCTACAGGCATCGTGGTGTCACGCTCGTCG
TTTGGTATGGCTTCATTCAGCTCCGGTTCCCAACGATCAAGGCGAGTTACATGATCCCCCATGTTGTGCA
AAAAAGCGGTTAGCTCCTTCGGTCCTCCGATCGTTGTCAGAAGTAAGTTGGCCGCAGTGTTATCACTCAT
GGTTATGGCAGCACTGCATAATTCTCTTACTGTCATGCCATCCGTAAGATGCTTTTCTGTGACTGGTGAG
TACTCAACCAAGTCATTCTGAGAATAGTGTATGCGGCGACCGAGTTGCTCTTGCCCGGCGTCAATACGGG
ATAATACCGCGCCACATAGCAGAACTTTAAAAGTGCTCATCATTGGAAAACGTTCTTCGGGGCGAAAACT
CTCAAGGATCTTACCGCTGTTGAGATCCAGTTCGATGTAACCCACTCGTGCACCCAACTGATCTTCAGCA
TCTTTTACTTTCACCAGCGTTTCTGGGTGAGCAAAAACAGGAAGGCAAAATGCCGCAAAAAAGGGAATAA
GGGCGACACGGAAATGTTGAATACTCATACTCTTCCTTTTTCAATATTATTGAAGCATTTATCAGGGTTA
TTGTCTCATGAGCGGATACATATTTGAATGTATTTAGAAAAATAAACAAATAGGGGTTCCGCGCACATTT
CCCCGAAAAGTGCCACCTGACGTCGACGGATCGGGAGATCTCCCGATCCCCTATGGTGCACTCTCAGTAC
AATCTGCTCTGATGCCGCATAGTTAAGCCAGTATCTGCTCCCTGCTTGTGTGTTGGAGGTCGCTGAGTAG
TGCGCGAGCAAAATTTAAGCTAC
Features (pLannotate 1.2.2; 22 found; start..end, strand, type, name):
     96..475     +  enhancer       CMV enhancer: human cytomegalovirus immediate early enhancer
    476..679     +  promoter       CMV promoter: human cytomegalovirus (CMV) immediate early promoter
    675..708     +  LTR            5' LTR (truncated) (fragment): truncated 5' long terminal repeat (LTR) from HIV-1
    724..742     +  promoter       T7 promoter: promoter for bacteriophage T7 RNA polymerase
    762..1478    +  CDS            EGFP: EGFP is a basic (constitutively fluorescent) green fluorescent protein published in 1996, derived from Aequorea victoria. It is reported to be a rapidly-maturing weak dimer with moderate acid sensitivity.
   1521..3233    +  CDS            RNF168: RN168_HUMAN - Experimental evidence at protein level: Swiss-Prot protein existence level 1. E3 ubiquitin-protein ligase required for accumulation of repair proteins to sites of DNA damage. Acts with UBE2N/UBC13 to amplify the RNF8-dependent histone ubiquitination. Recruited to sites of DNA damage at double-strand breaks (DSBs) by binding to ubiquitinated histone H2A and H2AX and amplifies the RNF8-dependent H2A ubiquitination, promoting the formation of 'Lys-63'-linked ubiquitin conjugates. This leads to concentrate ubiquitinated histones H2A and H2AX at DNA lesions to the threshold required f
   3252..3270    -  promoter       SP6 promoter: promoter for bacteriophage SP6 RNA polymerase
   3296..3520    +  polyA_signal   bGH poly(A) signal: bovine growth hormone polyadenylation signal
   3524..3545    +  promoter       SV40 promoter (fragment): SV40 enhancer and early promoter
   3566..3994    +  rep_origin     f1 ori (sequence partly withheld): f1 bacteriophage origin of replication; arrow indicates direction of (+) strand synthesis
   4008..4337    +  promoter       SV40 promoter: SV40 enhancer and early promoter
   4404..5195    +  CDS            neo: KKA2_KLEPN - Also known as kan, nptII. Experimental evidence at protein level: Swiss-Prot protein existence level 1. Resistance to kanamycin, neomycin, paromomycin, ribostamycin, butirosin and gentamicin B. From Klebsiella pneumoniae.
   5219..5377    +  CDS            ble (fragment): BLE_KLEPN - Experimental evidence at protein level: Swiss-Prot protein existence level 1. Binding protein with a strong affinity to the bleomycin family of antibiotics. Binds to CL990; an antimitotic-antibiotic compound. From Klebsiella pneumoniae.
   5372..5493    +  polyA_signal   SV40 poly(A) signal: SV40 polyadenylation signal
   5566..5582    -  protein_bind   lac operator: The lac repressor binds to the lac operator to inhibit transcription in E. coli. This inhibition can be relieved by adding lactose or isopropyl-β-D-thiogalactopyranoside (IPTG). lac repressor encoded by lacI
   5590..5620    -  promoter       lac promoter: promoter for the E. coli lac operon
   5635..5656    -  protein_bind   CAP binding site: CAP binding activates transcription in the presence of cAMP. E. coli catabolite activator protein
   5669..5761    -  CDS            lacI (fragment): lac repressor; lacI; The lac repressor binds to the lac operator to inhibit transcription in E. coli. This inhibition can be relieved by adding lactose or isopropyl-β-D-thiogalactopyranoside (IPTG).
   5944..6532    -  rep_origin     ori: high-copy-number ColE1/pMB1/pBR322/pUC origin of replication
   6703..7563    -  CDS            AmpR: β-lactamase; bla; confers resistance to ampicillin, carbenicillin, and related antibiotics
   7564..7668    -  promoter       AmpR promoter: bla
   7727..7779    -  misc_feature   bom (fragment): basis of mobility region from pBR322
