[The description below was written by a language model from this plasmid's Addgene catalogue record and pLannotate feature annotations shown in this document.]
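Description:
pcDNA3-eGFP-NLS-RNF168 is a mammalian expression plasmid of about 7.8 kb, built on the Invitrogen pcDNA3 backbone, that produces human RNF168 fused at its N terminus to eGFP. It is propagated in E. coli through a high-copy ColE1/pUC-type origin with ampicillin selection from the β-lactamase gene. An f1 origin is also present. For selection in mammalian cells, the backbone carries a neomycin phosphotransferase gene driven by the SV40 enhancer/early promoter and terminated by an SV40 polyadenylation signal, which would allow G418 selection of stable transfectants.

The expression cassette uses the CMV immediate early enhancer and promoter, followed by the EGFP coding sequence, a short linker region, the 1713 bp RNF168 open reading frame cloned between AscI and XbaI sites, and the bovine growth hormone polyadenylation signal. The plasmid name indicates a nuclear localisation signal between eGFP and RNF168. The feature table does not annotate it separately, though the small gap between the two coding sequences is where it would be expected to lie. T7 and SP6 promoters flank the insert, as is standard for pcDNA3. The remaining small annotated fragments (HIV-1 LTR, ble, lacI, bom) appear to be short backbone matches rather than functional elements.

RNF168 is an E3 ubiquitin ligase that is recruited to DNA double-strand breaks and amplifies RNF8-dependent ubiquitination of histones H2A and H2AX, promoting the accumulation of repair proteins. The protein encoded here is described as wild type, but the coding sequence has been made siRNA resistant. The construct is therefore suited to complementation experiments in cells depleted of endogenous RNF168, and to fluorescence imaging of RNF168 localisation at sites of DNA damage.
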