Addgene plasmid #133977: pcDNA3-eGFP-NLS-RNF168
Purpose: mammalian expression vector of eGFP tagged wild type RNF168
Depositing lab: Daniel Durocher. Depositing organization: Sinai Health System. Publication: The RIDDLE syndrome protein mediates a ubiquitin-dependent signaling cascade at sites of DNA damage. Stewart GS, Panier S, Townsend K, Al-Hakim AK, Kolas NK, Miller ES, Nakada S, Ylanko J, Olivarius S, Mendez M, Oldreive C, Wildenhain J, Tagliaferro A, Pelletier L, Taubenheim N, Durandy A, Byrd PJ, Stankovic T, Taylor AM, Durocher D. Cell. 2009 Feb 6;136(3):420-34. doi: 10.1016/j.cell.2008.12.042. PubMed 19203578.
Backbone
  Vector backbone: pcDNA3
  Backbone manufacturer: Invitrogen
  Backbone size w/o insert (bp): 6126
  Total vector size (bp): 7839
  Vector type: Mammalian Expression
Growth in bacteria
  Bacterial resistance: Ampicillin, 100 μg/mL
  Growth temperature: 37°C
  Growth strain: DH5alpha
  Copy number: High Copy
Gene/Insert
  Gene/Insert name: RNF168
  Species: H. sapiens (human)
  Insert size (bp): 1713
  Mutation: siRNA resistant sequence: GAGGAGTCGTGTTTATTGA
  Entrez Gene: RNF168 (a.k.a. RIDL, hRNF168)
  Promoter: CMV
  Tag / fusion protein: eGFP (N terminal on insert)
  Cloning method: Restriction Enzyme; 5′ cloning site AscI (not destroyed); 3′ cloning site XbaI (not destroyed)
  Sequencing primers: 5′ CMV-F; 3′ BGH-rev
Terms and licenses: Academic/Nonprofit Terms; Industry Terms: Not Available to Industry
How to cite: pcDNA3-eGFP-NLS-RNF168 was a gift from Daniel Durocher (Addgene plasmid # 133977 ; http://n2t.net/addgene:133977 ; RRID:Addgene_133977)
